>Addgene plasmid #17091 | pT7TS | addgene full sequence | sequence record 440478 | Addgene Long Read Sequencing Result
TTGAGATCCTTTTTTTCTGCGCGTAATCTGCTGCTTGCAAACAAAAAAACCACCGCTACCAGCGGTGGTT
TGTTTGCCGGATCAAGAGCTACCAACTCTTTTTCCGAAGGTAACTGGCTTCAGCAGAGCGCAGATACCAA
ATACTGTTCTTCTAGTGTAGCCGTAGTTAGGCCACCACTTCAAGAACTCTGTAGCACCGCCTACATACCT
CGCTCTGCTAATCCTGTTACCAGTGGCTGCTGCCAGTGGCGATAAGTCGTGTCTTACCGGGTTGGACTCA
AGACGATAGTTACCGGATAAGGCGCAGCGGTCGGGCTGAACGGGGGGTTCGTGCACACAGCCCAGCTTGG
AGCGAACGACCTACACCGAACTGAGATACCTACAGCGTGAGCTATGAGAAAGCGCCACGCTTCCCGAAGG
GAGAAAGGCGGACAGGTATCCGGTAAGCGGCAGGGTCGGAACAGGAGAGCGCACGAGGGAGCTTCCAGGG
GGAAACGCCTGGTATCTTTATAGTCCTGTCGGGTTTCGCCACCTCTGACTTGAGCGTCGATTTTTGTGAT
GCTCGTCAGGGGGGCGGAGCCTATGGAAAAACGCCAGCAACGCGGCCTTTTTACGGTTCCTGGCCTTTTG
CTGGCCTTTTGCTCACATGTTCTTTCCTGCGTTATCCCCTGATTCTGTGGATAACCGTATTACCGCCTTT
GAGTGAGCTGATACCGCTCGCCGCAGCCGAACGACCGAGCGCAGCGAGTCAGTGAGCGAGGAAGCGGAAG
AGCGCCCAATACGCAAACCGCCTCTCCCCGCGCGTTGGCCGATTCATTAATGCAGCTGGCACGACAGGTT
TCCCGACTGGAAAGCGGGCAGTGAGCGCAACGCAATTAATGTGAGTTAGCTCACTCATTAGGCACCCCAG
GCTTTACACTTTATGCTTCCGGCTCGTATGTTGTGTGGAATTGTGAGCGGATAACAATTTCACACAGGAA
ACAGCTATGACCATGATTACGCCAAGCTCTAATACGACTCACTATAGGGAGACAAGCTTGCTTGTTCTTT
TTGCAGAAGCTCAGAATAAACGCTCAACTTTGGCAGATCTGATATCACTAGTGACTGACTAGGATCTGGT
TACCACTAAACCAGCCTCAAGAACACCCGAATGGAGTCTCTAAGCTACATAATACCAACTTACACTTTAC
AAAATGTTGTCCCCCAAAATGTAGCCATTCGTATCTGCTCCTAATAAAAAGAAAGTTTCTTCACATTCTA
AAAAAAAAAAAAAAAAAAAAAAAAAAAAAAAAACACCCCCCCCCCCCCCCCCTGCAGGTCGACTCTAGAG
GATCCCCGGGCGAGCTCGAATTCGTATTCTATAGTGTCACCTAAATCCAATTCACTGGCCGTCGTTTTAC
AACGTCGTGACTGGGAAAACCCTGGCGTTACCCAACTTAATCGCCTTGCAGCACATCCCCCTTTCGCCAG
CTGGCGTAATAGCGAAGAGGCCCGCACCGATCGCCCTTCCCAACAGTTGCGCAGCCTGAATGGCGAATGG
CGCCTGATGCGGTATTTTCTCCTTACGCATCTGTGCGGTATTTCACACCGCATATGGTGCACTCTCAGTA
CAATCTGCTCTGATGCCGCATAGTTAAGCCAGCCCCGACACCCGCCAACACCCGCTGACGCGCCCTGACG
GGCTTGTCTGCTCCCGGCATCCGCTTACAGACAAGCTGTGACCGTCTCCGGGAGCTGCATGTGTCAGAGG
TTTTCACCGTCATCACCGAAACGCGCGAGACGAAAGGGCCTCGTGATACGCCTATTTTTATAGGTTAATG
TCATGATAATAATGGTTTCTTAGACGTCAGGTGGCACTTTTCGGGGAAATGTGCGCGGAACCCCTATTTG
TTTATTTTTCTAAATACATTCAAATATGTATCCGCTCATGAGACAATAACCCTGATAAATGCTTCAATAA
TATTGAAAAAGGAAGAGTATGAGTATTCAACATTTCCGTGTCGCCCTTATTCCCTTTTTTGCGGCATTTT
GCCTTCCTGTTTTTGCTCACCCAGAAACGCTGGTGAAAGTAAAAGATGCTGAAGATCAGTTGGGTGCACG
AGTGGGTTACATCGAACTGGATCTCAACAGCGGTAAGATCCTTGAGAGTTTTCGCCCCGAAGAACGTTTT
CCAATGATGAGCACTTTTAAAGTTCTGCTATGTGGCGCGGTATTATCCCGTATTGACGCCGGGCAAGAGC
AACTCGGTCGCCGCATACACTATTCTCAGAATGACTTGGTTGAGTACTCACCAGTCACAGAAAAGCATCT
TACGGATGGCATGACAGTAAGAGAATTATGCAGTGCTGCCATAACCATGAGTGATAACACTGCGGCCAAC
TTACTTCTGACAACGATCGGAGGACCGAAGGAGCTAACCGCTTTTTTGCACAACATGGGGGATCATGTAA
CTCGCCTTGATCGTTGGGAACCGGAGCTGAATGAAGCCATACCAAACGACGAGCGTGACACCACGATGCC
TGTAGCAATGGCAACAACGTTGCGCAAACTATTAACTGGCGAACTACTTACTCTAGCTTCCCGGCAACAA
TTAATAGACTGGATGGAGGCGGATAAAGTTGCAGGACCACTTCTGCGCTCGGCCCTTCCGGCTGGCTGGT
TTATTGCTGATAAATCTGGAGCCGGTGAGCGTGGGTCTCGCGGTATCATTGCAGCACTGGGGCCAGATGG
TAAGCCCTCCCGTATCGTAGTTATCTACACGACGGGGAGTCAGGCAACTATGGATGAACGAAATAGACAG
ATCGCTGAGATAGGTGCCTCACTGATTAAGCATTGGTAACTGTCAGACCAAGTTTACTCATATATACTTT
AGATTGATTTAAAACTTCATTTTTAATTTAAAAGGATCTAGGTGAAGATCCTTTTTGATAATCTCATGAC
CAAAATCCCTTAACGTGAGTTTTCGTTCCACTGAGCGTCAGACCCCGTAGAAAAGATCAAAGGATCTTC
Features (pLannotate 1.2.2; 14 found; start..end, strand, type, name):
      1..589     +  rep_origin     ori: high-copy-number ColE1/pMB1/pBR322/pUC origin of replication
    772..864     +  CDS            lacI (fragment): lac repressor; lacI; The lac repressor binds to the lac operator to inhibit transcription in E. coli. This inhibition can be relieved by adding lactose or isopropyl-β-D-thiogalactopyranoside (IPTG).
    877..898     +  protein_bind   CAP binding site: CAP binding activates transcription in the presence of cAMP. E. coli catabolite activator protein
    913..943     +  promoter       lac promoter: promoter for the E. coli lac operon
    951..967     +  protein_bind   lac operator: The lac repressor binds to the lac operator to inhibit transcription in E. coli. This inhibition can be relieved by adding lactose or isopropyl-β-D-thiogalactopyranoside (IPTG). lac repressor encoded by lacI
   1010..1028    +  promoter       T7 promoter: promoter for bacteriophage T7 RNA polymerase
   1041..1083    +  5'UTR          Xenopus globin 5'-UTR: translational enhancer from the 5'-UTR of the major beta-globin gene of Xenopus laevis
   1129..1254    +  3'UTR          Xenopus globin 3'-UTR: 3'-UTR of the major beta-globin gene of Xenopus laevis
   1358..1376    -  promoter       SP6 promoter: promoter for bacteriophage SP6 RNA polymerase
   1380..1537    +  CDS            lacZα (fragment): LacZα fragment of β-galactosidase; lacZ fragment
   1543..1642    -  misc_feature   bom (fragment): basis of mobility region from pBR322
   1744..1779    -  CDS            rop (fragment): Rop protein, which maintains plasmids at low copy number; rop
   1874..1978    +  promoter       AmpR promoter: bla
   1979..2839    +  CDS            AmpR: β-lactamase; bla; confers resistance to ampicillin, carbenicillin, and related antibiotics
