>Addgene plasmid #17091 | pT7TS Sequencing Result | analyzer sequence | sequence record 258627
GAATACGAATTCGAGCTCGCCCGGGGATCCTCTAGAGTCGACCTGCAGGGGGGGGGGGAATGTGAAGAAA
CTTTCTTTTTATTAGGAGCAGATACGAATGGCTACATTTTGGGGGACAACATTTTGTAAAGTGTAAGTTG
GTATTATGTAGCTTAGAGACTCCATTCGGGTGTTCTTGAGGCTGGTTTAGTGGTAACCAGATCCTAGTCA
GTCACTAGTGATATCAGATCTGCCAAAGTTGAGCGTTTATTCTGAGCTTCTGCAAAAAGAACAAGCAAGC
TTGTCTCCCTATAGTGAGTCGTATTAGAGCTTGGCGTAATCATGGTCATAGCTGTTTCCTGTGTGAAATT
GTTATCCGCTCACAATTCCACACAACATACGAGCCGGAAGCATAAAGTGTAAAGCCTGGGGTGCCTAATG
AGTGAGCTAACTCACATTAATTGCGTTGCGCTCACTGCCCGCTTTCCAGTCGGGAAACCTGTCGTGCCAG
CTGCATTAATGAATCGGCCAACGCGCGGGGAGAGGCGGTTTGCGTATTGGGCGCTCTTCCGCTTCCTCGC
TCACTGACTCGCTGCGCTCGGTCGTTCGGCTGCGGCGAGCGGTATCAGCTCACTCAAAGGCGGTAATACG
GTTATCCACAGAATCAGGGGATAACGCAGGAAAGAACATGTGAGCAAAAGGCCAGCAAAAGGCCAGGAAC
CGTAAAAAGGCCGCGTTGCTGGCGTTTTTCCATAGGCTCCGCCCCCCTGACGAGCATCACAAAAATCGAC
GCTCAAGTCAGAGGTGGCGAAACCCGACAGGACTATAAAGATACCAGGCGTTTCCCCCTGGAAGCTCCCT
CGTGCGCTCTCCTGTTCCGACCCTGCCGCTTACCGGATACCTGTCCGCCTTTCTCCCTTCGGGAAGCGTG
GCGCTTTCTCATAGCTCACGCTGTAGGTATCTCAGTTCGGTGTAGGTCGTTCGCTCCAAGCTGGGCTGTG
TGCACGAACCCCCCGTTCAGCCCGACCGCTGCGCCTTATCCGGTAACTATCGTCTTGAGTCCAACCCGGT
AAGACACGACTTATCGCCACTGGCAGCAGCCACTGGTAACAGGATTAGCAGAGCGAGGTATGTAGGCGGT
GCTACAGAGTTCTTGAAGTGGTGGCCTAACTACGGCTACACTAGAAGAACAGTATTTGGTATCTGCGCTC
TGCTGAAGCCAGTTACCTTCGGAAAAAGAGTTGGTAGCTCTTGATCCGGCAAACAAACCACCGCTGGTAG
CGGTGGTTTTTTTGTTTGCAAGCAGCAGATTACGCGCAGAAAAAAAGGATCTCAAGAAGATCCTTTGATC
TTTTCTACGGGGTCTGACGCTCAGTGGAACGAAAACTCACGTTAAGGGATTTTGGTCATGAGATTATCAA
AAAGGATCTTCACCTAGATCCTTTTAAATTAAAAATGAAGTTTTAAATCAATCTAAAGTATATATGAGTA
AACTTGGTCTGACAGTTACCAATGCTTAATCAGTGAGGCACCTATCTCAGCGATCTGTCTATTTCGTTCA
TCCATAGTTGCCTGACTCCCCGTCGTGTAGATAACTACGATACGGGAGGGCTTACCATCTGGCCCCAGTG
CTGCAATGATACCGCGAGACCCACGCTCACCGGCTCCAGATTTATCAGCAATAAACCAGCCAGCCGGAAG
GGCCGAGCGCAGAAGTGGTCCTGCAACTTTATCCGCCTCCATCCAGTCTATTAATTGTTGCCGGGAAGCT
AGAGTAAGTAGTTCGCCAGTTAATAGTTTGCGCAACGTTGTTGCCATTGCTACAGGCATCGTGGTGTCAC
GCTCGTCGTTTGGTATGGCTTCATTCAGCTCCGGTTCCCAACGATCAAGGCGAGTTACATGATCCCCCAT
GTTGTGCAAAAAAGCGGTTAGCTCCTTCGGTCCTCCGATCGTTGTCAGAAGTAAGTTGGCCGCAGTGTTA
TCACTCATGGTTATGGCAGCACTGCATAATTCTCTTACTGTCATGCCATCCGTAAGATGCTTTTCTGTGA
CTGGTGAGTACTCAACCAAGTCATTCTGAGAATAGTGTATGCGGCGACCGAGTTGCTCTTGCCCGGCGTC
AATACGGGATAATACCGCGCCACATAGCAGAACTTTAAAAGTGCTCATCATTGGAAAACGTTCTTCGGGG
CGAAAACTCTCAAGGATCTTACCGCTGTTGAGATCCAGTTCGATGTAACCCACTCGTGCACCCAACTGAT
CTTCAGCATCTTTTACTTTCACCAGCGTTTCTGGGTGAGCAAAAACAGGAAGGCAAAATGCCGCAAAAAA
GGGAATAAGGGCGACACGGAAATGTTGAATACTCATACTCTTCCTTTTTCAATATTATTGAAGCATTTAT
CAGGGTTATTGTCTCATGAGCGGATACATATTTGAATGTATTTAGAAAAATAAACAAATAGGGGTTCCGC
GCACATTTCCCCGAAAAGTGCCACCTGACGTCTAAGAAACCATTATTATCATGACATTAACCTATAAAAA
TAGGCGTATCACGAGGCCCTTTCGTCTCGCGCGTTTCGGTGATGACGGTGAAAACCTCTGACACATGCAG
CTCCCGGAGACGGTCACAGCTTGTCTGTAAGCGGATGCCGGGAGCAGACAAGCCCGTCAGGGCGCGTCAG
CGGGTGTTGGCGGGTGTCGGGGCTGGCTTAACTATGCGGCATCAGAGCAGATTGTACTGAGAGTGCACCA
TATGCGGTGTGAAATACCGCACAGATGCGTAAGGAGAAAATACCGCATCAGGCGCCATTCGCCATTCAGG
CTGCGCAACTGTTGGGAAGGGCGATCGGTGCGGGCCTCTTCGCTATTACGCCAGCTGGCGAAAGGGGGAT
GTGCTGCAAGGCGATTAAGTTGGGTAACGCCAGGGTTTTCCCAGTCACGACGTTGTAAAACGACGGCCAG
TGAATTGGATTTAGGTGACACTATA
Features (pLannotate 1.2.2; 14 found; start..end, strand, type, name):
     62..187     -  3'UTR          Xenopus globin 3'-UTR: 3'-UTR of the major beta-globin gene of Xenopus laevis
    233..275     -  5'UTR          Xenopus globin 5'-UTR: translational enhancer from the 5'-UTR of the major beta-globin gene of Xenopus laevis
    288..306     -  promoter       T7 promoter: promoter for bacteriophage T7 RNA polymerase
    349..365     -  protein_bind   lac operator: The lac repressor binds to the lac operator to inhibit transcription in E. coli. This inhibition can be relieved by adding lactose or isopropyl-β-D-thiogalactopyranoside (IPTG). lac repressor encoded by lacI
    373..403     -  promoter       lac promoter: promoter for the E. coli lac operon
    418..439     -  protein_bind   CAP binding site: CAP binding activates transcription in the presence of cAMP. E. coli catabolite activator protein
    452..544     -  CDS            lacI (fragment): lac repressor; lacI; The lac repressor binds to the lac operator to inhibit transcription in E. coli. This inhibition can be relieved by adding lactose or isopropyl-β-D-thiogalactopyranoside (IPTG).
    727..1315    -  rep_origin     ori: high-copy-number ColE1/pMB1/pBR322/pUC origin of replication
   1486..2346    -  CDS            AmpR: β-lactamase; bla; confers resistance to ampicillin, carbenicillin, and related antibiotics
   2347..2451    -  promoter       AmpR promoter: bla
   2546..2581    +  CDS            rop (fragment): Rop protein, which maintains plasmids at low copy number; rop
   2683..2782    +  misc_feature   bom (fragment): basis of mobility region from pBR322
   2788..2945    -  CDS            lacZα (fragment): LacZα fragment of β-galactosidase; lacZ fragment
   2949..2       +  promoter       SP6 promoter (across the origin): promoter for bacteriophage SP6 RNA polymerase
