[The description below was written by a language model from this plasmid's Addgene catalogue record and pLannotate feature annotations shown in this document.]
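Description:
pT7TS is an empty in vitro transcription vector of about 3 kb, derived from pGEM4Z, designed for making synthetic capped-style mRNAs for expression in Xenopus oocytes and embryos. It is propagated in E. coli through a high-copy ColE1/pUC-type origin and selected with ampicillin via the β-lactamase gene and its native promoter. Remnants of the parental backbone are also annotated, including lac promoter/operator and CAP site elements, fragments of lacI and lacZα, and short bom and rop fragments; none of these appears to be an intact functional unit relevant to the vector's use.

The functional cassette is a roughly 260 bp segment carrying the 5′ and 3′ untranslated regions of the major Xenopus laevis β-globin mRNA, placed immediately downstream of a T7 promoter. Between the two UTRs lie the cloning sites (BglII, EcoRV and SpeI), so that an inserted open reading frame is transcribed by T7 RNA polymerase as a message flanked by globin leader and trailer sequences. The 5′ UTR acts as a translational enhancer, and globin UTRs are generally used to improve the stability and translation of injected RNA. An SP6 promoter sits beyond the 3′ UTR in the opposite orientation, inherited from pGEM4Z; it serves as a sequencing primer site along with T7 and could in principle give antisense transcripts, although the record specifies only T7 transcription.

Two sequence records accompany the entry, of 3,009 and 2,965 nt. They show the same fourteen features in the same relative arrangement, simply reported on opposite strands and with different start points. No insert is present, consistent with its listing as an empty backbone.
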