Addgene plasmid #17091: pT7TS
Purpose: (Empty Backbone)
Depositing lab: Paul Krieg. Depositing organization: University of Arizona.
Backbone
  Vector backbone: pT7TS (based on pGEM4Z)
  Backbone size (bp): 3000
Growth in bacteria
  Bacterial resistance: Ampicillin, 100 μg/mL
  Growth temperature: 37°C
  Growth strain: DH5alpha
  Copy number: Unknown
Gene/Insert
  Gene/Insert name: None
  GenBank ID: AB255037
  Cloning method: Restriction Enzyme
  Sequencing primers: 5′ T7; 3′ SP6
Terms and licenses: Academic/Nonprofit Terms; Industry Terms: Not Available to Industry
Depositor comments: 5' & 3' untranslated regions of Xenopus Beta-globin mRNA cloned into pGEM4Z. Insert size: 260 bp. Transcription: transcribe with T7 RNA polymerase. Cloning sites: Bgl II, EcoRV, SpeI Xenbase has a nice description of this vector: http://www.xenbase.org/reagents/vectorAction.do?method=displayVectorSummary&vectorId=11536497&tabId=0
How to cite: pT7TS was a gift from Paul Krieg (Addgene plasmid # 17091 ; http://n2t.net/addgene:17091 ; RRID:Addgene_17091)
