>Addgene plasmid #17091 | pT7TS | addgene partial sequence | sequence record 92141 | pUC-4 5'-CAGTGAGCGAGGAAGCGGAAGAGCGCCCAA-3'
CGCCTCTCCCGCGCGTTGGCCGATTCATTAATGCAGCTGGCACGACAGGTTTCCCGACTGGAAAGCGGGC
AGTGAGCGCAACGCAATTAATGTGAGTTAGCTCACTCATTAGGCACCCCAGGCTTTACACTTTATGCTTC
CGGCTCGTATGTTGTGTGGAATTGTGAGCGGATAACAATTTCACACAGGAAACAGCTATGACCATGATTA
CGCCAAGCTCTAATACGACTCACTATAGGGAGACAAGCTTGCTTGTTCTTTTTGCAGAAGCTCAGAATAA
ACGCTCAACTTTGGCAGATCTGATATCACTAGTGACTGACTAGGATCTGGTTACCACTAAACCAGCCTCA
AGAACACCCGAATGGAGTCTCTAAGCTACATAATACCAACTTACACTTTACAAAATGTTGTCCCCCAAAA
TGTAGCCATTCGTATCTGCTCCTAATAAAAAGAAAGTTTCTTCACATTCT
